>Addgene plasmid #161170 | pDONR221-SLC25A27_STOP | addgene full sequence | sequence record 351782 | Addgene NGS Result
CAAATAATGATTTTATTTTGACTGATAGTGACCTGTTCGTTGCAACACATTGATGAGCAATGCTTTTTTA
TAATGCCAACTTTGTACAAAAAAGCAGGCTCCACCATGTCTGTGCCCGAGGAGGAGGAGAGACTGCTGCC
ACTGACCCAGAGGTGGCCTAGGGCCAGCAAGTTCCTGCTGTCCGGATGCGCAGCAACCGTGGCAGAGCTG
GCCACATTTCCTCTGGACCTGACCAAGACAAGGCTGCAGATGCAGGGAGAGGCCGCCCTGGCAAGGCTGG
GCGATGGAGCAAGAGAGAGCGCCCCATACAGGGGAATGGTGAGAACAGCCCTGGGCATCATCGAGGAGGA
GGGCTTCCTGAAGCTGTGGCAGGGAGTGACCCCAGCAATCTACAGGCACGTGGTGTATTCCGGCGGCCGC
ATGGTGACATACGAGCACCTGCGGGAGGTGGTGTTCGGCAAGTCCGAGGACGAGCACTATCCACTGTGGA
AGTCTGTGATCGGAGGAATGATGGCAGGCGTGATCGGACAGTTTCTGGCCAACCCCACCGATCTGGTGAA
GGTGCAGATGCAGATGGAGGGCAAGCGCAAGCTGGAGGGCAAGCCTCTGCGGTTCAGAGGCGTGCACCAC
GCCTTTGCCAAGATCCTGGCAGAGGGAGGAATCAGAGGACTGTGGGCCGGCTGGGTGCCTAACATCCAGA
GGGCCGCCCTGGTGAATATGGGCGACCTGACCACATACGATACCGTGAAGCACTATCTGGTGCTGAACAC
CCCACTGGAGGACAATATCATGACACACGGCCTGAGCTCCCTGTGCTCTGGACTGGTGGCAAGCATCCTG
GGAACCCCTGCCGACGTGATCAAGAGCCGGATCATGAATCAGCCAAGGGATAAGCAGGGCCGCGGCCTGC
TGTACAAGTCTAGCACAGATTGTCTGATCCAGGCCGTGCAGGGCGAGGGCTTCATGTCCCTGTATAAGGG
CTTTCTGCCATCTTGGCTGCGCATGACCCCCTGGAGCATGGTGTTCTGGCTGACATATGAGAAGATCCGG
GAGATGTCCGGCGTGTCTCCTTTTTAAGACCCAGCTTTCTTGTACAAAGTTGGCATTATAAGAAAGCATT
GCTTATCAATTTGTTGCAACGAACAGGTCACTATCAGTCAAAATAAAATCATTATTTGCCATCCAGCTGA
TATCCCCTATAGTGAGTCGTATTACATGGTCATAGCTGTTTCCTGGCAGCTCTGGCCCGTGTCTCAAAAT
CTCTGATGTTACATTGCACAAGATAAAAATATATCATCATGAACAATAAAACTGTCTGCTTACATAAACA
GTAATACAAGGGGTGTTATGAGCCATATTCAACGGGAAACGTCGAGGCCGCGATTAAATTCCAACATGGA
TGCTGATTTATATGGGTATAAATGGGCTCGCGATAATGTCGGGCAATCAGGTGCGACAATCTATCGCTTG
TATGGGAAGCCCGATGCGCCAGAGTTGTTTCTGAAACATGGCAAAGGTAGCGTTGCCAATGATGTTACAG
ATGAGATGGTCAGACTAAACTGGCTGACGGAATTTATGCCTCTTCCGACCATCAAGCATTTTATCCGTAC
TCCTGATGATGCATGGTTACTCACCACTGCGATCCCCGGAAAAACAGCATTCCAGGTATTAGAAGAATAT
CCTGATTCAGGTGAAAATATTGTTGATGCGCTGGCAGTGTTCCTGCGCCGGTTGCATTCGATTCCTGTTT
GTAATTGTCCTTTTAACAGCGATCGCGTATTTCGTCTCGCTCAGGCGCAATCACGAATGAATAACGGTTT
GGTTGATGCGAGTGATTTTGATGACGAGCGTAATGGCTGGCCTGTTGAACAAGTCTGGAAAGAAATGCAT
AAACTTTTGCCATTCTCACCGGATTCAGTCGTCACTCATGGTGATTTCTCACTTGATAACCTTATTTTTG
ACGAGGGGAAATTAATAGGTTGTATTGATGTTGGACGAGTCGGAATCGCAGACCGATACCAGGATCTTGC
CATCCTATGGAACTGCCTCGGTGAGTTTTCTCCTTCATTACAGAAACGGCTTTTTCAAAAATATGGTATT
GATAATCCTGATATGAATAAATTGCAGTTTCATTTGATGCTCGATGAGTTTTTCTAATCAGAATTGGTTA
ATTGGTTGTAACACTGGCAGAGCATTACGCTGACTTGACGGGACGGCGCAAGCTCATGACCAAAATCCCT
TAACGTGAGTTACGCGTCGTTCCACTGAGCGTCAGACCCCGTAGAAAAGATCAAAGGATCTTCTTGAGAT
CCTTTTTTTCTGCGCGTAATCTGCTGCTTGCAAACAAAAAAACCACCGCTACCAGCGGTGGTTTGTTTGC
CGGATCAAGAGCTACCAACTCTTTTTCCGAAGGTAACTGGCTTCAGCAGAGCGCAGATACCAAATACTGT
TCTTCTAGTGTAGCCGTAGTTAGGCCACCACTTCAAGAACTCTGTAGCACCGCCTACATACCTCGCTCTG
CTAATCCTGTTACCAGTGGCTGCTGCCAGTGGCGATAAGTCGTGTCTTACCGGGTTGGACTCAAGACGAT
AGTTACCGGATAAGGCGCAGCGGTCGGGCTGAACGGGGGGTTCGTGCACACAGCCCAGCTTGGAGCGAAC
GACCTACACCGAACTGAGATACCTACAGCGTGAGCTATGAGAAAGCGCCACGCTTCCCGAAGGGAGAAAG
GCGGACAGGTATCCGGTAAGCGGCAGGGTCGGAACAGGAGAGCGCACGAGGGAGCTTCCAGGGGGAAACG
CCTGGTATCTTTATAGTCCTGTCGGGTTTCGCCACCTCTGACTTGAGCGTCGATTTTTGTGATGCTCGTC
AGGGGGGCGGAGCCTATGGAAAAACGCCAGCAACGCGGCCTTTTTACGGTTCCTGGCCTTTTGCTGGCCT
TTTGCTCACATGTTCTTTCCTGCGTTATCCCCTGATTCTGTGGATAACCGTATTACCGCCTTTGAGTGAG
CTGATACCGCTCGCCGCAGCCGAACGACCGAGCGCAGCGAGTCAGTGAGCGAGGAAGCGGAAGAGCGCCC
AATACGCAAACCGCCTCTCCCCGCGCGTTGGCCGATTCATTAATGCAGCTGGCACGACAGGTTTCCCGAC
TGGAAAGCGGGCAGTGAGCGCAACGCAATTAATACGCGTACCGCTAGCCAGGAAGAGTTTGTAGAAACGC
AAAAAGGCCATCCGTCAGGATGGCCTTCTGCTTAGTTTGATGCCTGGCAGTTTATGGCGGGCGTCCTGCC
CGCCACCCTCCGGGCCGTTGCTTCACAACGTTCAAATCCGCTCCCGGCGGATTTGTCCTACTCAGGAGAG
CGTTCACCGACAAACAACAGATAAAACGAAAGGCCCAGTCTTCCGACTGAGCCTTTCGTTTTATTTGATG
CCTGGCAGTTCCCTACTCTCGCGTTAACGCTAGCATGGATGTTTTCCCAGTCACGACGTTGTAAAACGAC
GGCCAGTCTTAAGCTCGGGCCC
Features (pLannotate 1.2.2; 10 found; start..end, strand, type, name):
      1..100     +  protein_bind   attL1: mutant version of attL; recombination site for the Gateway® LR reaction LR Clonase™
    106..1074    +  CDS            SLC25A27: UCP4_HUMAN - Also known as UCP4. Experimental evidence at transcript level: Swiss-Prot protein existence level 2. UCP are mitochondrial transporter proteins that create proton leaks across the inner mitochondrial membrane, thus uncoupling oxidative phosphorylation from ATP synthesis. As a result, energy is dissipated in the form of heat. May play a role in thermoregulatory heat production and metabolism in brain. From Homo sapiens (Human).
   1079..1178    -  protein_bind   attL2: mutant version of attL; recombination site for the Gateway® LR reaction LR Clonase™
   1196..1214    -  promoter       T7 promoter: promoter for bacteriophage T7 RNA polymerase
   1348..2157    +  CDS            KanR: aminoglycoside phosphotransferase; aph(3')-Ia; confers resistance to kanamycin in bacteria or G418 (Geneticin®) in eukaryotes
   2304..2892    +  rep_origin     ori: high-copy-number ColE1/pMB1/pBR322/pUC origin of replication
   3075..3167    +  CDS            lacI (fragment): lac repressor; lacI; The lac repressor binds to the lac operator to inhibit transcription in E. coli. This inhibition can be relieved by adding lactose or isopropyl-β-D-thiogalactopyranoside (IPTG).
   3222..3249    -  terminator     rrnB T2 terminator: transcription terminator T2 from the E. coli rrnB gene
   3381..3424    +  terminator     rrnB T1 terminator: Escherichia coli rrnB; transcription terminator T1 from the E. coli rrnB gene
   3471..3507    -  CDS            lacZα (fragment): LacZα fragment of β-galactosidase; lacZ fragment
