[The description below was written by a language model from this plasmid's Addgene catalogue record and pLannotate feature annotations shown in this document.]
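Description:
pDONR221-SLC25A27_STOP is a Gateway entry clone built on the pDONR221 backbone, carrying a codon-optimized open reading frame for human SLC25A27, also known as UCP4. This gene encodes a mitochondrial carrier of the uncoupling protein family, thought to create proton leaks across the inner mitochondrial membrane and possibly to contribute to heat production and metabolism in the brain. The sequenced plasmid is about 3.5 kb and is propagated in E. coli at high copy through a ColE1/pUC-type origin, with selection by a kanamycin resistance gene (aminoglycoside phosphotransferase).

The roughly 970 bp ORF sits between attL1 and attL2 sites, the recombination sequences that LR Clonase uses to transfer an insert directionally into any attR-containing destination vector. Although the catalogue lists the vector type as mammalian expression, the annotated features show no eukaryotic promoter or polyadenylation signal driving the insert, so expression depends on the destination vector chosen. A T7 promoter lies just outside attL2 in the reverse orientation, and rrnB T1 and T2 terminators upstream of attL1 shield the cassette from read-through transcription in bacteria; short lacI and lacZα fragments are backbone remnants. M13 forward and reverse primer sites flank the cassette for sequence verification.

This version retains a stop codon at the end of the ORF, making it suited to untagged or N-terminally tagged expression rather than C-terminal fusions; a companion clone lacking the stop codon exists for the latter. It belongs to a consortium-generated collection of solute carrier clones intended to support SLC transporter research and drug discovery.
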