Addgene plasmid #161170: pDONR221-SLC25A27_STOP
Purpose: Gateway entry clone with codon-optimized ORF sequence for subcloning into custom expression vectors. Contains a STOP codon at the end of the codon-optimized ORF sequence.
Depositing lab: RESOLUTE Consortium & Giulio Superti-Furga. Depositing organization: CeMM Research Center for Molecular Medicine. Publication: The RESOLUTE consortium: unlocking SLC transporters for drug discovery. Superti-Furga G, Lackner D, Wiedmer T, Ingles-Prieto A, Barbosa B, Girardi E, Goldmann U, Gurtl B, Klavins K, Klimek C, Lindinger S, Lineiro-Retes E, Muller AC, Onstein S, Redinger G, Reil D, Sedlyarov V, Wolf G, Crawford M, Everley R, ... Steppan CM. Nat Rev Drug Discov. 2020 Jul;19(7):429-430. doi: 10.1038/d41573-020-00056-6. PubMed 32265506.
Backbone
  Vector backbone: pDONR221
  Backbone manufacturer: ThermoFisher Scientific
  Backbone size w/o insert (bp): 2550
  Vector type: Mammalian Expression
Growth in bacteria
  Bacterial resistance: Kanamycin, 50 μg/mL
  Growth temperature: 37°C
  Growth strain: NEB Stable
  Copy number: High Copy
Gene/Insert
  Gene/Insert name: SLC25A27 (alt name: UCP4, FLJ33552)
  Species: H. sapiens (human)
  Insert size (bp): 972
  Entrez Gene: SLC25A27 (a.k.a. UCP4)
  Cloning method: Gateway Cloning
  Sequencing primers: 5′ M13-fwd; 3′ M13-rev
Terms and licenses: Academic/Nonprofit Terms; Industry Terms
Depositor comments: This plasmid contains a STOP codon at the end of the codon-optimized ORF. For the version of this plasmid that does not contain a STOP codon, please see Addgene plasmid 132004 For more information on the full Resolute plasmid collection, please see www.addgene.org/depositor-collections/re-solute/. Please provide your feedback on this plasmid to the RESOLUTE consortium by filling out their RESOLUTE repository feedback form: https://forms.office.com/Pages/ResponsePage.aspx?id=0e05yklzmkS7rjFGQL4N7z4feCLQvEJAmVcOCM_u885UN1JJRko0Ukg4TVQwNTZLOUxPQVJWT1NHUCQlQCN0PWcu
How to cite: pDONR221-SLC25A27_STOP was a gift from RESOLUTE Consortium & Giulio Superti-Furga (Addgene plasmid # 161170 ; http://n2t.net/addgene:161170 ; RRID:Addgene_161170)
