>Addgene plasmid #161170 | pDONR221-SLC25A27_STOP | depositor partial sequence | sequence record 312275 | Codon-optimized ORF of SLC25A27
ATGTCTGTGCCCGAGGAGGAGGAGAGACTGCTGCCACTGACCCAGAGGTGGCCTAGGGCCAGCAAGTTCC
TGCTGTCCGGATGCGCAGCAACCGTGGCAGAGCTGGCCACATTTCCTCTGGACCTGACCAAGACAAGGCT
GCAGATGCAGGGAGAGGCCGCCCTGGCAAGGCTGGGCGATGGAGCAAGAGAGAGCGCCCCATACAGGGGA
ATGGTGAGAACAGCCCTGGGCATCATCGAGGAGGAGGGCTTCCTGAAGCTGTGGCAGGGAGTGACCCCAG
CAATCTACAGGCACGTGGTGTATTCCGGCGGCCGCATGGTGACATACGAGCACCTGCGGGAGGTGGTGTT
CGGCAAGTCCGAGGACGAGCACTATCCACTGTGGAAGTCTGTGATCGGAGGAATGATGGCAGGCGTGATC
GGACAGTTTCTGGCCAACCCCACCGATCTGGTGAAGGTGCAGATGCAGATGGAGGGCAAGCGCAAGCTGG
AGGGCAAGCCTCTGCGGTTCAGAGGCGTGCACCACGCCTTTGCCAAGATCCTGGCAGAGGGAGGAATCAG
AGGACTGTGGGCCGGCTGGGTGCCTAACATCCAGAGGGCCGCCCTGGTGAATATGGGCGACCTGACCACA
TACGATACCGTGAAGCACTATCTGGTGCTGAACACCCCACTGGAGGACAATATCATGACACACGGCCTGA
GCTCCCTGTGCTCTGGACTGGTGGCAAGCATCCTGGGAACCCCTGCCGACGTGATCAAGAGCCGGATCAT
GAATCAGCCAAGGGATAAGCAGGGCCGCGGCCTGCTGTACAAGTCTAGCACAGATTGTCTGATCCAGGCC
GTGCAGGGCGAGGGCTTCATGTCCCTGTATAAGGGCTTTCTGCCATCTTGGCTGCGCATGACCCCCTGGA
GCATGGTGTTCTGGCTGACATATGAGAAGATCCGGGAGATGTCCGGCGTGTCTCCTTTTTAA
